Addgene plasmid #149437: pROSA26-CreERT2
Purpose: ROSA26 targetting vector with tamoxifen-inducible Cre recombinase
Depositing lab: Primo Schaer. Depositing organization: University of Basel. Publication: Inducible TDG knockout models to study epigenetic regulation. Schwarz SD, Grundbacher E, Hrovat AM, Xu J, Kusnierczyk A, Vagbo CB, Schar P, Schuermann D. F1000Res. 2020 Sep 9;9:1112. doi: 10.12688/f1000research.25637.2. eCollection 2020. PubMed 33082936.
Backbone
  Vector backbone: pROSA26-TG
  Backbone manufacturer: Liqun Luo Lab (Addgene Plasmid #40026)
  Backbone size w/o insert (bp): 14486
  Total vector size (bp): 15259
  Vector type: Mammalian Expression, Mouse Targeting, Cre/Lox
  Selectable markers: Blasticidin
Growth in bacteria
  Bacterial resistance: Ampicillin, 100 μg/mL
  Growth temperature: 37°C
  Growth strain: DH5alpha
  Copy number: High Copy
Gene/Insert
  Gene/Insert name: Cre-ERT2 fusion protein (alt name: inducible Cre)
  Species: Synthetic
  Insert size (bp): 4669
  Promoter: CAG promoter
  Tag / fusion protein: ERT2 (C terminal on insert)
  Cloning method: Restriction Enzyme; 5′ cloning site PacI (not destroyed); 3′ cloning site AscI (not destroyed)
  Sequencing primers: 5′ pCAG-F; 3′ ACGCCCACACACCAGGTTAG
Resource information
  A portion of this plasmid was derived from a plasmid made by: Connie Cepko Lab: pCAG-CreERT2 (Addgene Plasmid #14797)
Terms and licenses: Academic/Nonprofit Terms; Industry Terms: Not Available to Industry
How to cite: pROSA26-CreERT2 was a gift from Primo Schaer (Addgene plasmid # 149437 ; http://n2t.net/addgene:149437 ; RRID:Addgene_149437)
