[The description below was written by a language model from this plasmid's Addgene catalogue record and pLannotate feature annotations shown in this document.]
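Description:
pROSA26-CreERT2 is a mouse gene-targeting plasmid of roughly 15.3 kb, built on the pROSA26-TG backbone, for inserting a tamoxifen-inducible Cre recombinase cassette into the Rosa26 locus by homologous recombination. It is propagated in E. coli as a high-copy plasmid through a ColE1/pUC-type origin with ampicillin resistance. pBluescript-derived remnants are also present, including an f1 origin, T3 and T7 promoters, and lac/lacZα fragments.

The targeting region is flanked by homology arms from intron 1 of mouse Rosa26: a short left arm of about 0.8 kb and a long right arm of about 4.3 kb. Following the left arm are an adenovirus major late splice acceptor and a blasticidin S deaminase gene. This gene is driven by tandem SV40 and EM7 promoters and ends in an SV40 polyadenylation signal, providing positive selection of transfected mammalian cells. Next comes the payload, cloned between PacI and AscI sites and partly derived from a pCAG-CreERT2 plasmid. It consists of the CAG promoter (CMV enhancer, chicken β-actin promoter and chimeric intron) driving Cre fused at its C terminus to ERT2, the mutated ligand-binding domain of the human estrogen receptor, with a bGH polyadenylation signal. The ERT2 fusion keeps Cre inactive until tamoxifen-type ligands are supplied, so recombination at loxP sites can be switched on at a chosen time. Outside the right arm, a PGK promoter-driven diphtheria toxin A cassette counter-selects against random integrants that retain vector sequence.

The associated publication concerns inducible TDG knockout models, consistent with use in cells or mice carrying floxed alleles.
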