Features (pLannotate 1.2.2; 37 found; start..end, strand, type, name):
      1..380     +  enhancer       CMV enhancer: human cytomegalovirus immediate early enhancer
    382..654     +  promoter       chicken β-actin promoter: No description available
    655..1671    +  intron         chimeric intron: chimera between introns from chicken β-actin and rabbit β-globin
   1742..2766    +  CDS            Cre (fragment): site-specific recombinase Cre is a site-specific recombinase from bacteriophage P1. Recombination occurs at loxP sequences.
   2779..3714    +  CDS            ERT2: mutated ligand-binding domain of the human estrogen receptor (Feil et al., 1997)
   3752..3976    +  polyA_signal   bGH poly(A) signal: bovine growth hormone polyadenylation signal
   3980..4001    +  promoter       SV40 promoter (fragment): SV40 enhancer and early promoter
   4030..8370    +  misc_feature   Rosa26 right arm: right homology arm from intron 1 of the mouse Rosa26 gene (Soriano, 1999)
   8383..8415    -  misc_feature   MCS (fragment): pBluescript multiple cloning site
   8420..8919    +  promoter       PGK promoter: mouse phosphoglycerate kinase 1 promoter
   8946..9518    +  CDS            DTA: diphtheria toxin fragment A; Corynebacterium diphtheriae tox
   9521..9593    +  CDS            small t antigen (fragment): SV40 (simian virus 40) small t antigen
   9595..9660    +  intron         small t intron: SV40 (simian virus 40) small t antigen intron
   9734..9958    +  polyA_signal   bGH poly(A) signal: bovine growth hormone polyadenylation signal
   9962..9983    +  promoter       SV40 promoter (fragment): SV40 enhancer and early promoter
   9987..10007   +  misc_feature   MCS (fragment): pBluescript multiple cloning site
  10020..10038   -  promoter       T3 promoter: promoter for bacteriophage T3 RNA polymerase
  10081..10103   -  protein_bind   lac operator (fragment): The lac repressor binds to the lac operator to inhibit transcription in E. coli. This inhibition can be relieved by adding lactose or isopropyl-β-D-thiogalactopyranoside (IPTG). lac repressor encoded by lacI
  10107..10137   -  promoter       lac promoter: promoter for the E. coli lac operon
  10152..10173   -  protein_bind   CAP binding site: CAP binding activates transcription in the presence of cAMP. E. coli catabolite activator protein
  10186..10278   -  CDS            lacI (fragment): lac repressor; lacI; The lac repressor binds to the lac operator to inhibit transcription in E. coli. This inhibition can be relieved by adding lactose or isopropyl-β-D-thiogalactopyranoside (IPTG).
  10461..11049   -  rep_origin     ori: high-copy-number ColE1/pMB1/pBR322/pUC origin of replication
  11220..12080   -  CDS            AmpR: β-lactamase; bla; confers resistance to ampicillin, carbenicillin, and related antibiotics
  12081..12185   -  promoter       AmpR promoter: bla
  12212..12640   +  rep_origin     f1 ori (sequence partly withheld): f1 bacteriophage origin of replication; arrow indicates direction of (+) strand synthesis
  12671..12826   -  CDS            lacZα (fragment): LacZα fragment of β-galactosidase; lacZ fragment
  12834..12852   +  promoter       T7 promoter: promoter for bacteriophage T7 RNA polymerase
  13159..13952   +  misc_feature   Rosa26 left arm: left homology arm from intron 1 of the mouse Rosa26 gene (Soriano, 1999)
  13971..14074   +  misc_feature   Ad SA: adenovirus major late transcript splice acceptor (Friedrich and Soriano, 1991)
  14101..14118   +  misc_feature   MCS (fragment): pBluescript multiple cloning site
  14118..14178   +  rep_origin     f1 ori (fragment): f1 bacteriophage origin of replication; arrow indicates direction of (+) strand synthesis
  14192..14521   +  promoter       SV40 promoter: SV40 enhancer and early promoter
  14569..14616   +  promoter       EM7 promoter: synthetic bacterial promoter&nbsp
  14635..15033   +  CDS            BSD: blasticidin S deaminase; Aspergillus terreus BSD; confers resistance to blasticidin
  15034..15061   +  CDS            BleoR (fragment): antibiotic-binding protein; Sh ble from Streptoalloteichus hindustanus; confers resistance to bleomycin, phleomycin, and Zeocin™
  15071..15196   +  CDS            ble (fragment): BLE_KLEPN - Experimental evidence at protein level: Swiss-Prot protein existence level 1. Binding protein with a strong affinity to the bleomycin family of antibiotics. Binds to CL990; an antimitotic-antibiotic compound. From Klebsiella pneumoniae.
  15191..15312   +  polyA_signal   SV40 poly(A) signal: SV40 polyadenylation signal
>Addgene plasmid #149437 | pROSA26-CreERT2 | addgene full sequence | sequence record 310103 | Addgene NGS Result
GACATTGATTATTGACTAGTTATTAATAGTAATCAATTACGGGGTCATTAGTTCATAGCCCATATATGGA
GTTCCGCGTTACATAACTTACGGTAAATGGCCCGCCTGGCTGACCGCCCAACGACCCCCGCCCATTGACG
TCAATAATGACGTATGTTCCCATAGTAACGCCAATAGGGACTTTCCATTGACGTCAATGGGTGGAGTATT
TACGGTAAACTGCCCACTTGGCAGTACATCAAGTGTATCATATGCCAAGTACGCCCCCTATTGACGTCAA
TGACGGTAAATGGCCCGCCTGGCATTATGCCCAGTACATGACCTTATGGGACTTTCCTACTTGGCAGTAC
ATCTACGTATTAGTCATCGCTATTACCATGGTCGAGGTGAGCCCCACGTTCTGCTTCACTCTCCCCATCT
CCCCCCCCTCCCCACCCCCAATTTTGTATTTATTTATTTTTTAATTATTTTGTGCAGCGATGGGGGCGGG
GGGNNNNNCGCGCGCCAGGCGGGGCGGGGCGGGGCGAGGGGCGGGGCGGGGCGAGGCGGAGAGGTGCGGC
GGCAGCCAATCAGAGCGGCGCGCTCCGAAAGTTTCCTTTTATGGCGAGGCGGCGGCGGCGGCGGCCCTAT
AAAAAGCGAAGCGCGCGGCGGGCGGGAGTCGCTGCGCGCTGCCTTCGCCCCGTGCCCCGCTCCGCCGCCG
CCTCGCGCCGCCCGCCCCGGCTCTGACTGACCGCGTTACTCCCACAGGTGAGCGGGCGGGACGGCCCTTC
TCCTCCGGGCTGTAATTAGCGCTTGGTTTAATGACGGCTTGTTTCTTTTCTGTGGCTGCGTGAAAGCCTT
GAGGGGCTCCGGGAGGGCCCTTTGTGCGGGGGGAGCGGCTCGGGGGGTGCGTGCGTGTGTGTGTGCGTGG
GGAGCGCCGCGTGCGGCTCCGCGCTGCCCGGCGGCTGTGAGCGCTGCGGGCGCGGCGCGGGGCTTTGTGC
GCTCCGCAGTGTGCGCGAGGGGAGCGCGGCCGGGGGCGGTGCCCCGCGGTGCGGGGGGGGCTGCGAGGGG
AACAAAGGCTGCGTGCGGGGTGTGTGCGTGGGGGGGTGAGCAGGGGGTGTGGGCGCGTCGGTCGGGCTGC
AACCCCCCCTGCACCCCCCTCCCCGAGTTGCTGAGCACGGCCCGGCTTCGGGTGCGGGGCTCCGTACGGG
GCGTGGCGCGGGGCTCGCCGTGCCGGGCGGGGGGTGGCGGCAGGTGGGGGTGCCGGGCGGGGCGGGGCCG
CCTCGGGCCGGGGAGGGCTCGGGGGAGGGGCGCGGCGGCCCCCGGAGCGCCGGCGGCTGTCGAGGCGCGG
CGAGCCGCAGCCATTGCCTTTTATGGTAATCGTGCGAGAGGGCGCAGGGACTTCCTTTGTCCCAAATCTG
TGCGGAGCCGAAATCTGGGAGGCGCCGCCGCACCCCCTCTAGCGGGCGCGGGGCGAAGCGGTGCGGCGCC
GGCAGGAAGGAAATGGGCGGGGAGGGCCTTCGTGCGTCGCCGCGCCGCCGTCCCCTTCTCCCTCTCCAGC
CTCGGGGCTGTCCGCGGGGGGACGGCTGCCTTCGGGGGGGACGGGGCAGGGCGGGGTTCGGCTTCTGGCG
TGTGACCGGCGGCTCTAGAGCCTCTGCTAACCATGTTCATGCCTTCTTCTTTTTCCTACAGCTCCTGGGC
AACGTGCTGGTTATTGTGCTGTCTCATCATTTTGGCAAAGAATTCTGAGCCGCCACCATGGCCAATTTAC
TGACCGTACACCAAAATTTGCCTGCATTACCGGTCGATGCAACGAGTGATGAGGTTCGCAAGAACCTGAT
GGACATGTTCAGGGATCGCCAGGCGTTTTCTGAGCATACCTGGAAAATGCTTCTGTCCGTTTGCCGGTCG
TGGGCGGCATGGTGCAAGTTGAATAACCGGAAATGGTTTCCCGCAGAACCTGAAGATGTTCGCGATTATC
TTCTATATCTTCAGGCGCGCGGTCTGGCAGTAAAAACTATCCAGCAACATTTGGGCCAGCTAAACATGCT
TCATCGTCGGTCCGGGCTGCCACGACCAAGTGACAGCAATGCTGTTTCACTGGTTATGCGGCGGATCCGA
AAAGAAAACGTTGATGCCGGTGAACGTGCAAAACAGGCTCTAGCGTTCGAACGCACTGATTTCGACCAGG
TTCGTTCACTCATGGAAAATAGCGATCGCTGCCAGGATATACGTAATCTGGCATTTCTGGGGATTGCTTA
TAACACCCTGTTACGTATAGCCGAAATTGCCAGGATCAGGGTTAAAGATATCTCACGTACTGACGGTGGG
AGAATGTTAATCCATATTGGCAGAACGAAAACGCTGGTTAGCACCGCAGGTGTAGAGAAGGCACTTAGCC
TGGGGGTAACTAAACTGGTCGAGCGATGGATTTCCGTCTCTGGTGTAGCTGATGATCCGAATAACTACCT
GTTTTGCCGGGTCAGAAAAAATGGTGTTGCCGCGCCATCTGCCACCAGCCAGCTATCAACTCGCGCCCTG
GAAGGGATTTTTGAAGCAACTCATCGATTGATTTACGGCGCTAAGGATGACTCTGGTCAGAGATACCTGG
CCTGGTCTGGACACAGTGCCCGTGTCGGAGCCGCGCGAGATATGGCCCGCGCTGGAGTTTCAATACCGGA
GATCATGCAAGCTGGTGGCTGGACCAATGTAAATATTGTCATGAACTATATCCGTAACCTGGATAGTGAA
ACAGGGGCAATGGTGCGCCTGCTGGAAGATGGCGATCTCGAGCCATCTGCTGGAGACATGAGAGCTGCCA
ACCTTTGGCCAAGCCCGCTCATGATCAAACGCTCTAAGAAGAACAGCCTGGCCTTGTCCCTGACGGCCGA
CCAGATGGTCAGTGCCTTGTTGGATGCTGAGCCCCCCATACTCTATTCCGAGTATGATCCTACCAGACCC
TTCAGTGAAGCTTCGATGATGGGCTTACTGACCAACCTGGCAGACAGGGAGCTGGTTCACATGATCAACT
GGGCGAAGAGGGTGCCAGGCTTTGTGGATTTGACCCTCCATGATCAGGTCCACCTTCTAGAATGTGCCTG
GCTAGAGATCCTGATGATTGGTCTCGTCTGGCGCTCCATGGAGCACCCAGTGAAGCTACTGTTTGCTCCT
AACTTGCTCTTGGACAGGAACCAGGGAAAATGTGTAGAGGGCATGGTGGAGATCTTCGACATGCTGCTGG
CTACATCATCTCGGTTCCGCATGATGAATCTGCAGGGAGAGGAGTTTGTGTGCCTCAAATCTATTATTTT
GCTTAATTCTGGAGTGTACACATTTCTGTCCAGCACCCTGAAGTCTCTGGAAGAGAAGGACCATATCCAC
CGAGTCCTGGACAAGATCACAGACACTTTGATCCACCTGATGGCCAAGGCAGGCCTGACCCTGCAGCAGC
AGCACCAGCGGCTGGCCCAGCTCCTCCTCATCCTCTCCCACATCAGGCACATGAGTAACAAAGGCATGGA
GCATCTGTACAGCATGAAGTGCAAGAACGTGGTGCCCCTCTATGACCTGCTGCTGGAGGCGGCGGACGCC
CACCGCCTACATGCGCCCACTAGCCGTGGAGGGGCATCCGTGGAGGAGACGGACCAAAGCCACTTGGCCA
CTGCGGGCTCTACTTCATCGCATTCCTTGCAAAAGTATTACATCACGGGGGAGGCAGAGGGTTTCCCTGC
CACAGCTTGATAGCGGCCGCGAGCTCGCTGATCAGCCTCGACTGTGCCTTCTAGTTGCCAGCCATCTGTT
GTTTGCCCCTCCCCCGTGCCTTCCTTGACCCTGGAAGGTGCCACTCCCACTGTCCTTTCCTAATAAAATG
AGGAAATTGCATCGCATTGTCTGAGTAGGTGTCATTCTATTCTGGGGGGTGGGGTGGGGCAGGACAGCAA
GGGGGAGGATTGGGAAGACAATAGCAGGCATGCTGGGGATGCGGTGGGCTCTATGGCTTCTGAGGCGGAA
AGAACCAGCTGGGGCTCGATCCTCTAGTTGGCGCGCCGGCTAGAAGATGGGCGGGAGTCTTCTGGGCAGG
CTTAAAGGCTAACCTGGTGTGTGGGCGTTGTCCTGCAGGGGAATTGAACAGGTGTAAAATTGGAGGGACA
AGACTTCCCACAGATTTTCGGTTTTGTCGGGAAGTTTTTTAATAGGGGCAAATAAGGAAAATGGGAGGAT
AGGTAGTCATCTGGGGTTTTATGCAGCAAAACTACAGGTTATTATTGCTTGTGATCCGCCTCGGAGTATT
TTCCATCGAGGTAGATTAAAGACATGCTCACCCGAGTTTTATACTCTCCTGCTTGAGATCCTTACTACAG
TATGAAATTACAGTGTCGCGAGTTAGACTATGTAAGCAGAATTTTAATCATTTTTAAAGAGCCCAGTACT
TCATATCCATTTCTCCCGCTCCTTCTGCAGCCTTATCAAAAGGTATTTTAGAACACTCATTTTAGCCCCA
TTTTCATTTATTATACTGGCTTATCCAACCCCTAGACAGAGCATTGGCATTTTCCCTTTCCTGATCTTAG
AAGTCTGATGACTCATGAAACCAGACAGATTAGTTACATACACCACAAATCGAGGCTGTAGCTGGGGCCT
CAACACTGCAGTTCTTTTATAACTCCTTAGTACACTTTTTGTTGATCCTTTGCCTTGATCCTTAATTTTC
AGTGTCTATCACCTCTCCCGTCAGGTGGTGTTCCACATTTGGGCCTATTCTCAGTCCAGGGAGTTTTACA
ACAATAGATGTATTGAGAATCCAACCTAAAGCTTAACTTTCCACTCCCATGAATGCCTCTCTCCTTTTTC
TCCATTTATAAACTGAGCTATTAACCATTAATGGTTTCCAGGTGGATGTCTCCTCCCCCAATATTACCTG
ATGTATCTTACATATTGCCAGGCTGATATTTTAAGACATTAAAAGGTATATTTCATTATTGAGCCACATG
GTATTGATTACTGCTTACTAAAATTTTGTCATTGTACACATCTGTAAAAGGTGGTTCCTTTTGGAATGCA
AAGTTCAGGTGTTTGTTGTCTTTCCTGACCTAAGGTCTTGTGAGCTTGTATTTTTTCTATTTAAGCAGTG
CTTTCTCTTGGACTGGCTTGACTCATGGCATTCTACACGTTATTGCTGGTCTAAATGTGATTTTGCCAAG
CTTCTTCAGGACCTATAATTTTGCTTGACTTGTAGCCAAACACAAGTAAAATGATTAAGCAACAAATGTA
TTTGTGAAGCTTGGTTTTTAGGTTGTTGTGTTGTGTGTGCTTGTGCTCTATAATAATACTATCCAGGGGC
TGGAGAGGTGGCTCGGAGTTCAAGAGCACAGACTGCTCTTCCAGAAGTCCTGAGTTCAATTCCCAGCAAC
CACATGGTGGCTCACAACCATCTGTAATGGGATCTGATGCCCTCTTCTGGTGTGTCTGAAGACCACAAGT
GTATTCACATTAAATAAATAAATCCTCCTTCTTCTTCTTTTTTTTTTTTTTAAAGAGAATACTGTCTCCA
GTAGAATTTACTGAAGTAATGAAATACTTTGTGTTTGTTCCAATATGGTAGCCAATAATCAAATTACTCT
TTAAGCACTGGAAATGTTACCAAGGAACTAATTTTTATTTGAAGTGTAACTGTGGACAGAGGAGCCATAA
CTGCAGACTTGTGGGATACAGAAGACCAATGCAGACTTTAATGTCTTTTCTCTTACACTAAGCAATAAAG
AAATAAAAATTGAACTTCTAGTATCCTATTTGTTTAAACTGCTAGCTTTACTTAACTTTTGTGCTTCATC
TATACAAAGCTGAAAGCTAAGTCTGCAGCCATTACTAAACATGAAAGCAAGTAATGATAATTTTGGATTT
CAAAAATGTAGGGCCAGAGTTTAGCCAGCCAGTGGTGGTGCTTGCCTTTATGCCTTTAATCCCAGCACTC
TGGAGGCAGAGACAGGCAGATCTCTGAGTTTGAGCCCAGCCTGGTCTACACATCAAGTTCTATCTAGGAT
AGCCAGGAATACACACAGAAACCCTGTTGGGGAGGGGGGCTCTGAGATTTCATAAAATTATAATTGAAGC
ATTCCCTAATGAGCCACTATGGATGTGGCTAAATCCGTCTACCTTTCTGATGAGATTTGGGTATTATTTT
TTCTGTCTCTGCTGTTGGTTGGGTCTTTTGACACTGTGGGCTTTCTTTAAAGCCTCCTTCCTGCCATGTG
GTCTCTTGTTTGCTACTAACTTCCCATGGCTTAAATGGCATGGCTTTTTGCCTTCTAAGGGCAGCTGCTG
AGATTTGCAGCCTGATTTCCAGGGTGGGGTTGGGAAATCTTTCAAACACTAAAATTGTCCTTTAATTTTT
TTTTTAAAAAATGGGTTATATAATAAACCTCATAAAATAGTTATGAGGAGTGAGGTGGACTAATATTAAA
TGAGTCCCTCCCCTATAAAAGAGCTATTAAGGCTTTTTGTCTTATACTTAACTTTTTTTTTAAATGTGGT
ATCTTTAGAACCAAGGGTCTTAGAGTTTTAGTATACAGAAACTGTTGCATCGCTTAATCAGATTTTCTAG
TTTCAAATCCAGAGAATCCAAATTCTTCACAGCCAAAGTCAAATTAAGAATTTCTGACTTTTAATGTTAA
TTTGCTTACTGTGAATATAAAAATGATAGCTTTTCCTGAGGCAGGGTCTCACTATGTATCTCTGCCTGAT
CTGCAACAAGATATGTAGACTAAAGTTCTGCCTGCTTTTGTCTCCTGAATACTAAGGTTAAAATGTAGTA
ATACTTTTGGAACTTGCAGGTCAGATTCTTTTATAGGGGACACACTAAGGGAGCTTGGGTGATAGTTGGT
AAAATGTGTTTCAAGTGATGAAAACTTGAATTATTATCACCGCAACCTACTTTTTAAAAAAAAAAGCCAG
GCCTGTTAGAGCATGCTTAAGGGATCCCTAGGACTTGCTGAGCACACAAGAGTAGTTACTTGGCAGGCTC
CTGGTGAGAGCATATTTCAAAAAACAAGGCAGACAACCAAGAAACTACAGTTAAGGTTACCTGTCTTTAA
ACCATCTGCATATACACAGGGATATTAAAATATTCCAAATAATATTTCATTCAAGTTTTCCCCCATCAAA
TTGGGACATGGATTTCTCCGGTGAATAGGCAGAGTTGGAAACTAAACAAATGTTGGTTTTGTGATTTGTG
AAATTGTTTTCAAGTGATAGTTAAAGCCCATGAGATACAGAACAAAGCTGCTATTTCGAGGTCTCTTGGT
TTATACTCAGAAGCACTTCTTTGGGTTTCCCTGCACTATCCTGATCATGTGCTAGGCCTACCTTAGGCTG
ATTGTTGTTCAAATAAACTTAAGTTTCCTGTCAGGTGATGTCATATGATTTCATATATCAAGGCAAAACA
TGTTATATATGTTAAACATTTGTACTTAATGTGAAAGTTAGGTCTTTGTGGGTTTGATTTTTAATTTTCA
AAACCTGAGCTAAATAAGTCATTTTTACATGTCTTACATTTGGTGGAATTGTATAATTGTGGTTTGCAGG
CAAGACTCTCTGACCTAGTAACCCTACCTATAGAGCACTTTGCTGGGTCACAAGTCTAGGAGTCAAGCAT
TTCACCTTGAAGTTGAGACGTTTTGTTAGTGTATACTAGTTTATATGTTGGAGGACATGTTTATCCAGAA
GATATTCAGGACTATTTTTGACTGGGCTAAGGAATTGATTCTGATTAGCACTGTTAGTGAGCATTGAGTG
GCCTTTAGGCTTGAATTGGAGTCACTTGTATATCTCAAATAATGCTGGCCTTTTTTAAAAAGCCCTTGTT
CTTTATCACCCTGTTTTCTACATAATTTTTGTTCAAAGAAATACTTGTTTGGATCTCCTTTTGACAACAA
TAGCATGTTTTCAAGCCATATTTTTTTTCCTTTTTTTTTTTTTTTTTGGTTTTTCGAGACAGGGTTTCTC
TGTATAGCCCTGGCTGTCCTGGAACTCACTTTGTAGACCAGGCTGGCCTCGAACTCAGAAATCCGCCTGC
CTCTGCCTCCTGAGTGCCGGGATTAAAGGCGTGCACCACCACGCCTGGCTAAGTTGGATATTTTGTTATA
TAACTATAACCAATACTAACTCCACTGGGTGGATTTTTAATTCAGTCAGTAGTCTTAAGTGGTCTTTATT
GGCCCTTCATTAAAATCTACTGTTCACTCTAACAGAGGCTGTTGGTACTAGTGGCACTTAAGCAACTTCC
TACGGATATACTAGCAGATTAAGGGTCAGGGATAGAAACTAGTCTAGCGTTTTGTATACCTACCAGCTTT
ATACTACCTTGTTCTGATAGAAATATTTCAGGACATCTAGCTTATCGATACCGTCGACGGTATCGATAAG
CTTGATATCGAATTCTACCGGGTAGGGGAGGCGCTTTTCCCAAGGCAGTCTGGAGCATGCGCTTTAGCAG
CCCCGCTGGGCACTTGGCGCTACACAAGTGGCCTCTGGCCTCGCACACATTCCACATCCACCGGTAGGCG
CCAACCGGCTCCGTTCTTTGGTGGCCCCTTCGCGCCACCTTCTACTCCTCCCCTAGTCAGGAAGTTCCCC
CCCGCCCCGCAGCTCGCGTCGTGCAGGACGTGACAAATGGAAGTAGCACGTCTCACTAGTCTCGTGCAGA
TGGACAGCACCGCTGAGCAATGGAAGCGGGTAGGCCTTTGGGGCAGCGGCCAATAGCAGCTTTGCTCCTT
CGCTTTCTGGGCTCAGAGGCTGGGAAGGGGTGGGTCCGGGGGCGGGCTCAGGGGCGGGCTCAGGGGCGGG
GCGGGCGCCCGAAGGTCCTCCGGAGGCCCGGCATTCTGCACGCTTCAAAAGCGCACGTCTGCCGCGCTGT
TCTCCTCTTCCTCATCTCCGGGCCTTTCGACCTGCAGGTCCTCGCCATGGATCCTGATGATGTTGTTGAT
TCTTCTAAATCTTTTGTGATGGAAAACTTTTCTTCGTACCACGGGACTAAACCTGGTTATGTAGATTCCA
TTCAAAAAGGTATACAAAAGCCAAAATCTGGTACACAAGGAAATTATGACGATGATTGGAAAGGGTTTTA
TAGTACCGACAATAAATACGACGCTGCGGGATACTCTGTAGATAATGAAAACCCGCTCTCTGGAAAAGCT
GGAGGCGTGGTCAAAGTGACGTATCCAGGACTGACGAAGGTTCTCGCACTAAAAGTGGATAATGCCGAAA
CTATTAAGAAAGAGTTAGGTTTAAGTCTCACTGAACCGTTGATGGAGCAAGTCGGAACGGAAGAGTTTAT
CAAAAGGTTCGGTGATGGTGCTTCGCGTGTAGTGCTCAGCCTTCCCTTCGCTGAGGGGAGTTCTAGCGTT
GAATATATTAATAACTGGGAACAGGCGAAAGCGTTAAGCGTAGAACTTGAGATTAATTTTGAAACCCGTG
GAAAACGTGGCCAAGATGCGATGTATGAGTATATGGCTCAAGCCTGTGCAGGAAATCGTGTCAGGCGATC
TCTTTGTGAAGGAACCTTACTTCTGTGGTGTGACATAATTGGACAAACTACCTACAGAGATTTAAAGCTC
TAAGGTAAATATAAAATTTTTAAGTGTATAATGTGTTAAACTACTGATTCTAATTGTTTGTGTATTTTAG
ATTCCAACCTATGGAACTGATGAATGGGAGCAGTGGTGGAATGCAGATCCTAGAGCTCGCTGATCAGCCT
CGACTGTGCCTTCTAGTTGCCAGCCATCTGTTGTTTGCCCCTCCCCCGTGCCTTCCTTGACCCTGGAAGG
TGCCACTCCCACTGTCCTTTCCTAATAAAATGAGGAAATTGCATCGCATTGTCTGAGTAGGTGTCATTCT
ATTCTGGGGGGTGGGGTGGGGCAGGACAGCAAGGGGGAGGATTGGGAAGACAATAGCAGGCATGCTGGGG
ATGCGGTGGGCTCTATGGCTTCTGAGGCGGAAAGAACCAGCTGGGGCTCGAGGGGGGGCCCGGTACCCAG
CTTTTGTTCCCTTTAGTGAGGGTTAATTGCGCGCTTGGCGTAATCATGGTCATAGCTGTTTCCTGTGTGA
AATTGTTATCCGCTCACAATTCCACACAACATACGAGCCGGAAGCATAAAGTGTAAAGCCTGGGGTGCCT
AATGAGTGAGCTAACTCACATTAATTGCGTTGCGCTCACTGCCCGCTTTCCAGTCGGGAAACCTGTCGTG
CCAGCTGCATTAATGAATCGGCCAACGCGCGGGGAGAGGCGGTTTGCGTATTGGGCGCTCTTCCGCTTCC
TCGCTCACTGACTCGCTGCGCTCGGTCGTTCGGCTGCGGCGAGCGGTATCAGCTCACTCAAAGGCGGTAA
TACGGTTATCCACAGAATCAGGGGATAACGCAGGAAAGAACATGTGAGCAAAAGGCCAGCAAAAGGCCAG
GAACCGTAAAAAGGCCGCGTTGCTGGCGTTTTTCCATAGGCTCCGCCCCCCTGACGAGCATCACAAAAAT
CGACGCTCAAGTCAGAGGTGGCGAAACCCGACAGGACTATAAAGATACCAGGCGTTTCCCCCTGGAAGCT
CCCTCGTGCGCTCTCCTGTTCCGACCCTGCCGCTTACCGGATACCTGTCCGCCTTTCTCCCTTCGGGAAG
CGTGGCGCTTTCTCATAGCTCACGCTGTAGGTATCTCAGTTCGGTGTAGGTCGTTCGCTCCAAGCTGGGC
TGTGTGCACGAACCCCCCGTTCAGCCCGACCGCTGCGCCTTATCCGGTAACTATCGTCTTGAGTCCAACC
CGGTAAGACACGACTTATCGCCACTGGCAGCAGCCACTGGTAACAGGATTAGCAGAGCGAGGTATGTAGG
CGGTGCTACAGAGTTCTTGAAGTGGTGGCCTAACTACGGCTACACTAGAAGAACAGTATTTGGTATCTGC
GCTCTGCTGAAGCCAGTTACCTTCGGAAAAAGAGTTGGTAGCTCTTGATCCGGCAAACAAACCACCGCTG
GTAGCGGTGGTTTTTTTGTTTGCAAGCAGCAGATTACGCGCAGAAAAAAAGGATCTCAAGAAGATCCTTT
GATCTTTTCTACGGGGTCTGACGCTCAGTGGAACGAAAACTCACGTTAAGGGATTTTGGTCATGAGATTA
TCAAAAAGGATCTTCACCTAGATCCTTTTAAATTAAAAATGAAGTTTTAAATCAATCTAAAGTATATATG
AGTAAACTTGGTCTGACAGTTACCAATGCTTAATCAGTGAGGCACCTATCTCAGCGATCTGTCTATTTCG
TTCATCCATAGTTGCCTGACTCCCCGTCGTGTAGATAACTACGATACGGGAGGGCTTACCATCTGGCCCC
AGTGCTGCAATGATACCGCGAGACCCACGCTCACCGGCTCCAGATTTATCAGCAATAAACCAGCCAGCCG
GAAGGGCCGAGCGCAGAAGTGGTCCTGCAACTTTATCCGCCTCCATCCAGTCTATTAATTGTTGCCGGGA
AGCTAGAGTAAGTAGTTCGCCAGTTAATAGTTTGCGCAACGTTGTTGCCATTGCTACAGGCATCGTGGTG
TCACGCTCGTCGTTTGGTATGGCTTCATTCAGCTCCGGTTCCCAACGATCAAGGCGAGTTACATGATCCC
CCATGTTGTGCAAAAAAGCGGTTAGCTCCTTCGGTCCTCCGATCGTTGTCAGAAGTAAGTTGGCCGCAGT
GTTATCACTCATGGTTATGGCAGCACTGCATAATTCTCTTACTGTCATGCCATCCGTAAGATGCTTTTCT
GTGACTGGTGAGTACTCAACCAAGTCATTCTGAGAATAGTGTATGCGGCGACCGAGTTGCTCTTGCCCGG
CGTCAATACGGGATAATACCGCGCCACATAGCAGAACTTTAAAAGTGCTCATCATTGGAAAACGTTCTTC
GGGGCGAAAACTCTCAAGGATCTTACCGCTGTTGAGATCCAGTTCGATGTAACCCACTCGTGCACCCAAC
TGATCTTCAGCATCTTTTACTTTCACCAGCGTTTCTGGGTGAGCAAAAACAGGAAGGCAAAATGCCGCAA
AAAAGGGAATAAGGGCGACACGGAAATGTTGAATACTCATACTCTTCCTTTTTCAATATTATTGAAGCAT
TTATCAGGGTTATTGTCTCATGAGCGGATACATATTTGAATGTATTTAGAAAAATAAACAAATAGGGGTT
CCGCGCACATTTCCCCGAAAAGTGCCACCTG
[124 nt withheld, positions 12212-12335]
C
[91 nt withheld, positions 12337-12427]
A
[49 nt withheld, positions 12429-12477]
CCTTTGACGTTGGAGTCCACGTTCTTT
[37 nt withheld, positions 12505-12541]
ACCCTATCTCGGTCTATTCTTTTGATTTATAAGGGATTTTGCCGATTTCGGCCTATTGGTTAAAAAATGA
GCTGATTTAACAAAAATTTAACGCGAATTTTAACAAAATATTAACGCTTACAATTTCCATTCGCCATTCA
GGCTGCGCAACTGTTGGGAAGGGCGATCGGTGCGGGCCTCTTCGCTATTACGCCAGCTGGCGAAAGGGGG
ATGTGCTGCAAGGCGATTAAGTTGGGTAACGCCAGGGTTTTCCCAGTCACGACGTTGTAAAACGACGGCC
AGTGAGCGCGCGTAATACGACTCACTATAGGGCGAATTGGAGCTCCACCGCGGCAGGCCCTCCGAGCGTG
GTGGAGCCGTTCTGTGAGACAGCCGGGTACGAGTCGTGACGCTGGAAGGGGCAAGCGGGTGGTGGGCAGG
AATGCGGTCCGCCCTGCAGCAACCGGAGGGGGAGGGAGAAGGGAGCGGAAAAGTCTCCACCGGACGCGGC
CATGGCTCGGGGGGGGGGGGCAGCGGAGGAGCGCTTCCGGCCGACGTCTCGTCGCTGATTGGCTTCTTTT
CCTCCCGCCGTGTGTGAAAACACAAATGGCGTGTTTTGGTTGGCGTAAGGCGCCTGTCAGTTAACGGCAG
CCGGAGTGCGCAGCCGCCGGCAGCCTCGCTCTGCCCACTGGGTGGGGCGGGAGGTAGGTGGGGTGAGGCG
AGCTGGACGTGCGGGCGCGGTCGGCCTCTGGCGGGGCGGGGGAGGGGAGGGAGGGTCAGCGAAAGTAGCT
CGCGCGCGAGCGGCCGCCCACCCTCCCCTTCCTCTGGGGGAGTCGTTTTACCCGCCGCCGGCCGGGCCTC
GTCGTCTGATTGGCTCTCGGGGCCCAGAAAACTGGCCCTTGCCATTGGCTCGTGTTCGTGCAAGTTGAGT
CCATCCGCCGGCCAGCGGGGGCGGCGAGGAGGCGCTCCCAGGTTCCGGCCCTCCCCTCGGCCCCGCGCCG
CAGAGTCTGGCCGCGCGCCCCTGCGCAACGTGGCAGGAAGCGCGCGCTGGGGGCGGGGACGGGCAGTAGG
GCTGAGCGGCTGCGGGGCGGGTGCAAGCACGTTTCCGACTTGAGTTGCCTCAAGAGGGGCGTGCTGAGCC
AGACCTCCATCGCGCACTCCGGGGAGTGGAGGGAAGGAGCGAGGGCTCAGTTGGGCTGTTTTGGAGGCAG
GAAGCACTTGCTCTCCCAAAGTCGCTCTGAGTTGTTATCAGTAAGGGAGCTGCAGTGGAGTAGGCGGGGA
GAAGGCCGCACCCTTCTCCGGAGGGGGGAGGGGAGTGTTGCAATACCTTTCTGGGAGTTCTCTGCTGCCT
CCTGGCTTCTGAGGACCGCCCTGGGCCTGGGAGAATCCCTTCCCCCTCTTCCCTCGTGATCTGCAACTCC
AGTCTTTCTAGCCTTAATTAAGGGATCTGTAGGGCGCAGTAGTCCAGGGTTTCCTTGATGATGTCATACT
TATCCTGTCCCTTTTTTTTCCACAGCTCGCGGTTGAGGACAAACTCTTCGCGGTCTTTCCAGTGGGGATC
GACGGTATCGTAGAGTCGAGGCCGCTCTAGAACTAGTTGCCGATTTCGGCCTATTGGTTAAAAAATGAGC
TGATTTAACAAAAATTTAACGCGAATTAATTCTGTGGAATGTGTGTCAGTTAGGGTGTGGAAAGTCCCCA
GGCTCCCCAGCAGGCAGAAGTATGCAAAGCATGCATCTCAATTAGTCAGCAACCAGGTGTGGAAAGTCCC
CAGGCTCCCCAGCAGGCAGAAGTATGCAAAGCATGCATCTCAATTAGTCAGCAACCATAGTCCCGCCCCT
AACTCCGCCCATCCCGCCCCTAACTCCGCCCAGTTCCGCCCATTCTCCGCCCCATGGCTGACTAATTTTT
TTTATTTATGCAGAGGCCGAGGCCGCCTCTGCCTCTGAGCTATTCCAGAAGTAGTGAGGAGGCTTTTTTG
GAGGCCTAGGCTTTTGCAAAAAGCTCCCGGGAGCTTGTATATCCATTTTCGGATCTGATCAGCACGTGTT
GACAATTAATCATCGGCATAGTATATCGGCATAGTATAATACGACAAGGTGAGGAACTAAACCATGGCCA
AGCCTTTGTCTCAAGAAGAATCCACCCTCATTGAAAGAGCAACGGCTACAATCAACAGCATCCCCATCTC
TGAAGACTACAGCGTCGCCAGCGCAGCTCTCTCTAGCGACGGCCGCATCTTCACTGGTGTCAATGTATAT
CATTTTACTGGGGGACCTTGTGCAGAACTCGTGGTGCTGGGCACTGCTGCTGCTGCGGCAGCTGGCAACC
TGACTTGTATCGTCGCGATCGGAAATGAGAACAGGGGCATCTTGAGCCCCTGCGGACGGTGCCGACAGGT
GCTTCTCGATCTGCATCCTGGGATCAAAGCCATAGTGAAGGACAGTGATGGACAGCCGACGGCAGTTGGG
ATTCGTGAATTGCTGCCCTCTGGTTATGTGTGGGAGGGCTAAGCACTTCGTGGCCGAGGAGCAGGACTGA
CACGTGCTACGAGATTTCGATTCCACCGCCGCCTTCTATGAAAGGTTGGGCTTCGGAATCGTTTTCCGGG
ACGCCGGCTGGATGATCCTCCAGCGCGGGGATCTCATGCTGGAGTTCTTCGCCCACCCCAACTTGTTTAT
TGCAGCTTATAATGGTTACAAATAAAGCAATAGCATCACAAATTTCACAAATAAAGCATTTTTTTCACTG
CATTCTAGTTGTGGTTTGTCCAAACTCATCAATGTATCTTATCATGTCTGCTAGCATCGATACCGTC
